Addgene plasmid #171945: EndophilinA1-mRuby2
Purpose: Expresses Endophilin A1 in mammalian cells
Depositing lab: Cheng-han Yu. Depositing organization: University of Hong Kong. Publication: PI(3,4)P2-mediated membrane tubulation promotes integrin trafficking and invasive cell migration. Feng Z, Yu CH. Proc Natl Acad Sci U S A. 2021 May 11;118(19). pii: 2017645118. doi: 10.1073/pnas.2017645118. PubMed 33947811.
Backbone
  Vector backbone: mRuby2-N1
  Vector type: Mammalian Expression
  Selectable markers: Neomycin (select with G418)
Growth in bacteria
  Bacterial resistance: Kanamycin, 50 μg/mL
  Growth temperature: 37°C
  Growth strain: DH5alpha
  Copy number: Unknown
Gene/Insert
  Gene/Insert name: Endophilin A1 (alt name: SH3GL2)
  Species: H. sapiens (human)
  GenBank ID: NM_003026.5
  Entrez Gene: SH3GL2 (a.k.a. CNSA2, EEN-B1, SH3D2A, SH3P4)
  Tag / fusion protein: mRuby2 (C terminal on backbone)
Terms and licenses: Academic/Nonprofit Terms; Industry Terms: Not Available to Industry
How to cite: EndophilinA1-mRuby2 was a gift from Cheng-han Yu (Addgene plasmid # 171945 ; http://n2t.net/addgene:171945 ; RRID:Addgene_171945)
