[The description below was written by a language model from this plasmid's Addgene catalogue record and pLannotate feature annotations shown in this document.]
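Description:
EndophilinA1-mRuby2 is a 5,788 bp mammalian expression plasmid built on the mRuby2-N1 backbone, an N1-style vector in which a gene of interest is cloned upstream of, and fused to, a fluorescent protein. The insert is the human SH3GL2 coding sequence, which encodes Endophilin A1, a protein implicated in synaptic vesicle endocytosis and in recruiting partners to highly curved membranes. It sits between remnants of the multiple cloning site and is followed by mRuby2, a constitutively fluorescent red protein derived from Entacmaea quadricolor, giving a fusion tagged at the C terminus. Transcription is driven by the human cytomegalovirus immediate early enhancer and promoter and terminated by the SV40 polyadenylation signal. A short large T antigen fragment annotated just before this signal is most likely part of the SV40-derived 3' region rather than a functional element.

The plasmid is propagated in E. coli through a high-copy ColE1/pUC-type origin and also carries an f1 phage origin. A single NeoR/KanR gene (Tn5 aminoglycoside phosphotransferase) serves both hosts. A bacterial bla-type promoter drives it for kanamycin selection in bacteria, and the SV40 enhancer/early promoter drives it for G418 selection in mammalian cells, with the HSV TK polyadenylation signal downstream. The small ble and bGH poly(A) fragments in the annotation appear to be backbone remnants or partial matches rather than working parts.

The stated purpose is to express Endophilin A1 in mammalian cells. The red fluorescent fusion makes it suitable for imaging the protein's localisation and dynamics, consistent with the associated study of membrane tubulation, integrin trafficking and invasive cell migration.
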