Features (pLannotate 1.2.2; 16 found; start..end, strand, type, name):
     68..371     +  enhancer       CMV enhancer: human cytomegalovirus immediate early enhancer
    372..575     +  promoter       CMV promoter: human cytomegalovirus (CMV) immediate early promoter
    598..634     +  misc_feature   MCS (fragment): multiple cloning site
    635..1690    +  CDS            SH3GL2: SH3G2_HUMAN - Also known as CNSA2, SH3D2A. Experimental evidence at protein level: Swiss-Prot protein existence level 1. Implicated in synaptic vesicle endocytosis. May recruit other proteins to membranes with high curvature. Required for BDNF-dependent dendrite outgrowth. Cooperates with SH3GL2 to mediate BDNF-NTRK2 early endocytic trafficking and signaling from early endosomes. From Homo sapiens (Human).
   1691..1734    +  misc_feature   MCS (fragment): multiple cloning site
   1748..2458    +  CDS            mRuby2: mRuby2 is a basic (constitutively fluorescent) red fluorescent protein published in 2012, derived from Entacmaea quadricolor. It has moderate acid sensitivity.
   2477..2560    +  CDS            large T antigen (fragment): large T antigen from SV40 (simian virus 40)
   2583..2704    +  polyA_signal   SV40 poly(A) signal: SV40 polyadenylation signal
   2738..3166    -  rep_origin     f1 ori (sequence partly withheld): f1 bacteriophage origin of replication; arrow indicates direction of (+) strand synthesis
   3193..3297    +  promoter       AmpR promoter: bla
   3299..3656    +  promoter       SV40 promoter: SV40 enhancer and early promoter
   3691..4485    +  CDS            NeoR/KanR: aminoglycoside phosphotransferase from Tn5; aph(3')-II (or nptII); confers resistance to neomycin, kanamycin, and G418 (Geneticin®)
   4506..4658    +  CDS            ble (fragment): BLE_KLEPN - Experimental evidence at protein level: Swiss-Prot protein existence level 1. Binding protein with a strong affinity to the bleomycin family of antibiotics. Binds to CL990; an antimitotic-antibiotic compound. From Klebsiella pneumoniae.
   4717..4764    +  polyA_signal   HSV TK poly(A) signal: herpes simplex virus thymidine kinase polyadenylation signal (Cole and Stacy, 1985)
   4855..4871    -  polyA_signal   bGH poly(A) signal (fragment): bovine growth hormone polyadenylation signal
   5093..5681    +  rep_origin     ori: high-copy-number ColE1/pMB1/pBR322/pUC origin of replication
>Addgene plasmid #171945 | EndophilinA1-mRuby2 | addgene full sequence | sequence record 337775 | Addgene NGS Result
CATGCATTAGTTATTAATAGTAATCAATTACGGGGTCATTAGTTCATAGCCCATATATGGAGTTCCGCGT
TACATAACTTACGGTAAATGGCCCGCCTGGCTGACCGCCCAACGACCCCCGCCCATTGACGTCAATAATG
ACGTATGTTCCCATAGTAACGCCAATAGGGACTTTCCATTGACGTCAATGGGTGGAGTATTTACGGTAAA
CTGCCCACTTGGCAGTACATCAAGTGTATCATATGCCAAGTACGCCCCCTATTGACGTCAATGACGGTAA
ATGGCCCGCCTGGCATTATGCCCAGTACATGACCTTATGGGACTTTCCTACTTGGCAGTACATCTACGTA
TTAGTCATCGCTATTACCATGGTGATGCGGTTTTGGCAGTACATCAATGGGCGTGGATAGCGGTTTGACT
CACGGGGATTTCCAAGTCTCCACCCCATTGACGTCAATGGGAGTTTGTTTTGGCACCAAAATCAACGGGA
CTTTCCAAAATGTCGTAACAACTCCGCCCCATTGACGCAAATGGGCGGTAGGCGTGTACGGTGGGAGGTC
TATATAAGCAGAGCTGGTTTAGTGAACCGTCAGATCCGCTAGCGCTACCGGACTCAGATCTCGAGCTCAA
GCTTATGTCGGTGGCCGGCCTCAAGAAGCAGTTCCATAAAGCCACTCAGAAAGTGAGTGAGAAGGTTGGA
GGAGCTGAAGGAACCAAGCTAGATGATGACTTCAAAGAGATGGAAAGGAAAGTGGATGTCACCAGCAGGG
CTGTGATGGAAATAATGACTAAAACAATTGAATACCTTCAACCCAATCCAGCTTCCAGAGCTAAGCTCAG
CATGATCAACACCATGTCAAAAATCCGTGGCCAGGAGAAGGGGCCAGGCTATCCTCAGGCAGAGGCGCTG
CTGGCAGAGGCCATGCTCAAATTTGGAAGAGAGCTTGGAGATGATTGCAACTTTGGCCCAGCACTTGGTG
AGGTCGGGGAGGCCATGCGGGAACTGTCGGAGGTCAAAGACTCTTTGGACATAGAAGTGAAGCAGAACTT
CATTGACCCTCTTCAGAATCTTCATGACAAAGATCTTAGGGAAATTCAACATCATCTAAAGAAGTTGGAG
GGTCGACGCCTGGATTTTGATTATAAGAAGAAACGACAAGGCAAGATTCCGGATGAAGAGCTTCGTCAAG
CTCTAGAGAAATTTGATGAGTCTAAGGAAATTGCTGAGTCAAGCATGTTCAATCTCTTGGAGATGGATAT
TGAACAAGTGAGCCAGCTCTCTGCACTTGTGCAAGCTCAGCTGGAGTACCACAAGCAGGCAGTCCAGATC
CTGCAGCAAGTCACGGTCAGACTGGAAGAAAGAATAAGACAGGCTTCATCTCAGCCTAGAAGGGAATATC
AACCTAAACCACGAATGAGCCTGGAGTTTCCAACTGGAGACAGTACTCAGCCCAATGGGGGTCTCTCCCA
CACAGGCACTCCCAAACCTTCAGGTGTCCAAATGGATCAGCCCTGCTGCCGAGCTCTGTACGACTTTGAA
CCTGAAAATGAAGGGGAGTTGGGATTTAAAGAGGGCGATATCATCACACTCACTAACCAAATTGATGAGA
ACTGGTATGAGGGGATGCTGCATGGCCATTCAGGCTTCTTCCCCATCAATTATGTGGAAATTCTGGTTGC
CCTGCCCCATAAGCTTCGAATTCTGCAGTCGACGGTACCGCGGGCCCGGGATCCACCGGTCGCCACCATG
GTGTCTAAGGGCGAAGAGCTGATCAAGGAAAATATGCGTATGAAGGTGGTCATGGAAGGTTCGGTCAACG
GCCACCAATTCAAATGCACAGGTGAAGGAGAAGGCAATCCGTACATGGGAACTCAAACCATGAGGATCAA
AGTCATCGAGGGAGGACCCCTGCCATTTGCCTTTGACATTCTTGCCACGTCGTTCATGTATGGCAGCCGT
ACTTTTATCAAGTACCCGAAAGGCATTCCTGATTTCTTTAAACAGTCCTTTCCTGAGGGTTTTACTTGGG
AAAGAGTTACGAGATACGAAGATGGTGGAGTCGTCACCGTCATGCAGGACACCAGCCTTGAGGATGGCTG
TCTCGTTTACCACGTCCAAGTCAGAGGGGTAAACTTTCCCTCCAATGGTCCCGTGATGCAGAAGAAGACC
AAGGGTTGGGAGCCTAATACAGAGATGATGTATCCAGCAGATGGTGGTCTGAGGGGATACACTCATATGG
CACTGAAAGTTGATGGTGGTGGCCATCTGTCTTGCTCTTTCGTAACAACTTACAGGTCAAAAAAGACCGT
CGGGAACATCAAGATGCCCGGTATCCATGCCGTTGATCACCGCCTGGAAAGGTTAGAGGAAAGTGACAAT
GAAATGTTCGTAGTACAACGCGAACACGCAGTTGCCAAGTTCGCCGGGCTTGGTGGTGGGATGGACGAGC
TGTACAAGTAAGCGGCCGCGACTCTAGATCATAATCAGCCATACCACATTTGTAGAGGTTTTACTTGCTT
TAAAAAACCTCCCACACCTCCCCCTGAACCTGAAACATAAAATGAATGCAATTGTTGTTGTTAACTTGTT
TATTGCAGCTTATAATGGTTACAAATAAAGCAATAGCATCACAAATTTCACAAATAAAGCATTTTTTTCA
CTGCATTCTAGTTGTGGTTTGTCCAAACTCATCAATGTATCTTAAGGCGTAAATTGTAAGCGTTAATATT
TTGTTAAAATTCGCGTTAAATTTTTGTTAAATCAGCTCATTTTTTAACCAATAGGCCGAAATCGGCAAAA
TCCCTTATAAATCAAAAGAATAGACCGAGATAGGGT
[37 nt withheld, positions 2837-2873]
AAAGAACGTGGACTCCAACGTCAAAGG
[49 nt withheld, positions 2901-2949]
T
[91 nt withheld, positions 2951-3041]
G
[124 nt withheld, positions 3043-3166]
CAGGTGGCACTTTTCGGGGAAATGTGCGCGGAACCCCTATTTGTTTATTTTTCTAAATACATTCAAATAT
GTATCCGCTCATGAGACAATAACCCTGATAAATGCTTCAATAATATTGAAAAAGGAAGAGTCCTGAGGCG
GAAAGAACCAGCTGTGGAATGTGTGTCAGTTAGGGTGTGGAAAGTCCCCAGGCTCCCCAGCAGGCAGAAG
TATGCAAAGCATGCATCTCAATTAGTCAGCAACCAGGTGTGGAAAGTCCCCAGGCTCCCCAGCAGGCAGA
AGTATGCAAAGCATGCATCTCAATTAGTCAGCAACCATAGTCCCGCCCCTAACTCCGCCCATCCCGCCCC
TAACTCCGCCCAGTTCCGCCCATTCTCCGCCCCATGGCTGACTAATTTTTTTTATTTATGCAGAGGCCGA
GGCCGCCTCGGCCTCTGAGCTATTCCAGAAGTAGTGAGGAGGCTTTTTTGGAGGCCTAGGCTTTTGCAAA
GATCGATCAAGAGACAGGATGAGGATCGTTTCGCATGATTGAACAAGATGGATTGCACGCAGGTTCTCCG
GCCGCTTGGGTGGAGAGGCTATTCGGCTATGACTGGGCACAACAGACAATCGGCTGCTCTGATGCCGCCG
TGTTCCGGCTGTCAGCGCAGGGGCGCCCGGTTCTTTTTGTCAAGACCGACCTGTCCGGTGCCCTGAATGA
ACTGCAAGACGAGGCAGCGCGGCTATCGTGGCTGGCCACGACGGGCGTTCCTTGCGCAGCTGTGCTCGAC
GTTGTCACTGAAGCGGGAAGGGACTGGCTGCTATTGGGCGAAGTGCCGGGGCAGGATCTCCTGTCATCTC
ACCTTGCTCCTGCCGAGAAAGTATCCATCATGGCTGATGCAATGCGGCGGCTGCATACGCTTGATCCGGC
TACCTGCCCATTCGACCACCAAGCGAAACATCGCATCGAGCGAGCACGTACTCGGATGGAAGCCGGTCTT
GTCGATCAGGATGATCTGGACGAAGAGCATCAGGGGCTCGCGCCAGCCGAACTGTTCGCCAGGCTCAAGG
CGAGCATGCCCGACGGCGAGGATCTCGTCGTGACCCATGGCGATGCCTGCTTGCCGAATATCATGGTGGA
AAATGGCCGCTTTTCTGGATTCATCGACTGTGGCCGGCTGGGTGTGGCGGACCGCTATCAGGACATAGCG
TTGGCTACCCGTGATATTGCTGAAGAGCTTGGCGGCGAATGGGCTGACCGCTTCCTCGTGCTTTACGGTA
TCGCCGCTCCCGATTCGCAGCGCATCGCCTTCTATCGCCTTCTTGACGAGTTCTTCTGAGCGGGACTCTG
GGGTTCGAAATGACCGACCAAGCGACGCCCAACCTGCCATCACGAGATTTCGATTCCACCGCCGCCTTCT
ATGAAAGGTTGGGCTTCGGAATCGTTTTCCGGGACGCCGGCTGGATGATCCTCCAGCGCGGGGATCTCAT
GCTGGAGTTCTTCGCCCACCCTAGGGGGAGGCTAACTGAAACACGGAAGGAGACAATACCGGAAGGAACC
CGCGCTATGACGGCAATAAAAAGACAGAATAAAACGCACGGTGTTGGGTCGTTTGTTCATAAACGCGGGG
TTCGGTCCCAGGGCTGGCACTCTGTCGATACCCCACCGAGACCCCATTGGGGCCAATACGCCCGCGTTTC
TTCCTTTTCCCCACCCCACCCCCCAAGTTCGGGTGAAGGCCCAGGGCTCGCAGCCAACGTCGGGGCGGCA
GGCCCTGCCATAGCCTCAGGTTACTCATATATACTTTAGATTGATTTAAAACTTCATTTTTAATTTAAAA
GGATCTAGGTGAAGATCCTTTTTGATAATCTCATGACCAAAATCCCTTAACGTGAGTTTTCGTTCCACTG
AGCGTCAGACCCCGTAGAAAAGATCAAAGGATCTTCTTGAGATCCTTTTTTTCTGCGCGTAATCTGCTGC
TTGCAAACAAAAAAACCACCGCTACCAGCGGTGGTTTGTTTGCCGGATCAAGAGCTACCAACTCTTTTTC
CGAAGGTAACTGGCTTCAGCAGAGCGCAGATACCAAATACTGTTCTTCTAGTGTAGCCGTAGTTAGGCCA
CCACTTCAAGAACTCTGTAGCACCGCCTACATACCTCGCTCTGCTAATCCTGTTACCAGTGGCTGCTGCC
AGTGGCGATAAGTCGTGTCTTACCGGGTTGGACTCAAGACGATAGTTACCGGATAAGGCGCAGCGGTCGG
GCTGAACGGGGGGTTCGTGCACACAGCCCAGCTTGGAGCGAACGACCTACACCGAACTGAGATACCTACA
GCGTGAGCTATGAGAAAGCGCCACGCTTCCCGAAGGGAGAAAGGCGGACAGGTATCCGGTAAGCGGCAGG
GTCGGAACAGGAGAGCGCACGAGGGAGCTTCCAGGGGGAAACGCCTGGTATCTTTATAGTCCTGTCGGGT
TTCGCCACCTCTGACTTGAGCGTCGATTTTTGTGATGCTCGTCAGGGGGGCGGAGCCTATGGAAAAACGC
CAGCAACGCGGCCTTTTTACGGTTCCTGGCCTTTTGCTGGCCTTTTGCTCACATGTTCTTTCCTGCGTTA
TCCCCTGATTCTGTGGATAACCGTATTACCGC
