>Addgene plasmid #171945 | EndophilinA1-mRuby2 | depositor partial sequence | sequence record 333431 | CMV forward
CGGGGGAGTTAAATAGCAGAGCTGGTTTAGTGACCGTCAGATCCGCTAGCGCTACCGGACTCAGATCTCG
AGCTCAAGCTTATGTCGGTGGCCGGCCTCAAGAAGCAGTTCCATAAAGCCACTCAGAAAGTGAGTGAGAA
GGTTGGAGGAGCTGAAGGAACCAAGCTAGATGATGACTTCAAAGAGATGGAAAGGAAAGTGGATGTCACC
AGCAGGGCTGTGATGGAAATAATGACTAAAACAATTGAATACCTTCAACCCAATCCAGCTTCCAGAGCTA
AGCTCAGCATGATCAACACCATGTCAAAAATCCGTGGCCAGGAGAAGGGGCCAGGCTATCCTCAGGCAGA
GGCGCTGCTGGCAGAGGCCATGCTCAAATTTGGAAGAGAGCTTGGAGATGATTGCAACTTTGGCCCAGCA
CTTGGTGAGGTCGGGGAGGCCATGCGGGAACTGTCGGAGGTCAAAGACTCTTTGGACATAGAAGTGAAGC
AGAACTTCATTGACCCTCTTCAGAATCTTCATGACAAAGATCTTAGGGAAATTCAACATCATCTAAAGAA
GTTGGAGGGTCGACGCCTGGATTTTGATTATAAGAAGAAACGACAAGGCAAGATTCCGGATGAAGAGCTT
CGTCAAGCTCTAGAGAAATTTGATGAGTCTAAGGAAATTGCTGAGTCAAGCATGTTCAATCTCTTGGAGA
TGGATATTGAACAAGTGAGCCAGCTCTCTGCACTTGTGCAAGCTCAGCTGGAGTACCACAAGCAGGCAGT
CCAGATCCTGCAGCAAGTCACGGTCAGACTGGAAGAAAGAATAAGACAGGCTTCATCTCAGCCTAGAAGG
GAATATCAACCTAAACCACGAATGAGCCTGGAGTTTCCAACTGGAGACAGTACTCAGCCCAATGGGGGTC
TCTCCCACACAGGCACTCCCAAACCTTCACGTGTCCAAATGGATCAGCCCTGCTGCCGAGCTCTGTACGA
CTTTGAACCTGAAATGAAAGGGGAGTTGGGAATTTAAAGAGGGCGATATCATCACACTCACTACCAATTG
ATGAGACTGGTATGAGGGATGCTGCATGCCATTCAGCTTCTCCCATCATTATGTGTATCTGCTGCCTGCC
CATAGCTCGATCTGCAGTCGAACGTACCGCGGCCGGAATCACGTTCCGCCACCATGAGTTCTAGGCTATG
CTGATCAGCAAATTGGTTATGAGAGTGGGTCCCATG
