>Addgene plasmid #171945 | EndophilinA1-mRuby2 | depositor partial sequence | sequence record 333432 | SV40 reverse
AAGTCATTAAAGCTGCATAAACAAGTTAACAACAACAATTGCATTCATTTTATGTTTCAGGTTCAGGGGG
AGGTGTGGGAGGTTTTTTAAAGCAAGTAAAACCTCTACAAATGTGGTATGGCTGATTATGATCTAGAGTC
GCGGCCGCTTACTTGTACAGCTCGTCCATCCCACCACCAAGCCCGGCGAACTTGGCAACTGCGTGTTCGC
GTTGTACTACGAACATTTCATTGTCACTTTCCTCTAACCTTTCCAGGCGGTGATCAACGGCATGGATACC
GGGCATCTTGATGTTCCCGACGGTCTTTTTTGACCTGTAAGTTGTTACGAAAGAGCAAGACAGATGGCCA
CCACCATCAACTTTCAGTGCCATATGAGTGTATCCCCTCAGACCACCATCTGCTGGATACATCATCTCTG
TATTAGGCTCCCAACCCTTGGTCTTCTTCTGCATCACGGGACCATTGGAGGGAAAGTTTACCCCTCTGAC
TTGGACGTGGTAAACGAGACAGCCATCCTCAAGGCTGGTGTCCTGCATGACGGTGACGACTCCACCATCT
TCGTATCTCGTAACTCTTTCCCAAGTAAAACCCTCAGGAAAGGACTGTTTAAAGAAATCAGGAATGCCTT
TCGGGTACTTGATAAAAGTACGGCTGCCATACATGAACGACGTGGCAAGAATGTCAAAGGCAAATGGCAG
GGGTCCTCCCTCGATGACTTTGATCCTCATGGTTTGAGTTCCCATGTACGGATTGCCTTCTCCTTCACCT
GTGCATTTGAATTGGTGGCCGTTGACCGAACCTTCCATGACCACCTTCATACGCATATTTTCCTTGATCA
GCTCTTCGCCCTTAGACACCATGGTGGCGACCGGTGGATCCCGGGCCCGCGGTACCGTCGACTGCAGAAT
TCGAAGCTTATGGGGCAGGCAACCAGAATTTCCACATAATTGATGGGGAAGAAGCCTGAATGGCCATGCA
GCATCCCCTCATACCAGTTCTCATCAATTTGGGTTAGTGAGTGTGATGATATCGCCCTCTTTAAATCCCA
CTCCCCTTCATTTTCAGTTCAAAGTCGTACAGGAGCTCGCAGCAGGCTGATCATTTGGACACTGGAGTTT
GGGATGCTGTGTGGGAGAGACCCCAATGGCCTGATACTGTCTCAGCTGGACTCAAGCTCAATCCTGCAAG
ATGAATACATCAGCTGAATGAGCTGACTATCATCTCCAGTCTGACGTGAACTGACG
